>Addgene plasmid #232650 | pLAS2w.Phyg-CHST8 | addgene full sequence | sequence record 464302 | Addgene NGS Result
GGGACCCGACAGGCCCGAAGGAATAGAAGAAGAAGGTGGAGAGAGAGACAGAGACAGATCCATTCGATTA
GTGAACGGATCTCGACGGTATCGATCACGAGACTAGCCTCGAGGATCCACTAGTGAATTGCATGAAGAAT
CTGCTTAGGGTTAGGCGTTTTGCGCTGCTTCGCGATGTACGGGCCAGAAATTGCATGAAGAATCTGCTTA
GGGTTAGGCGTTTTGCGCTGCTTCTAGTTATTAATAGTAATCAATTACGGGGTCATTAGTTCATAGCCCA
TATATGGAGTTCCGCGTTACATAACTTACGGTAAATGGCCCGCCTGGCTGACCGCCCAACGACCCCCGCC
CATTGACGTCAATAATGACGTATGTTCCCATAGTAACGCCAATAGGGACTTTCCATTGACGTCAATGGGT
GGAGTATTTACGGTAAACTGCCCACTTGGCAGTACATCAAGTGTATCATATGCCAAGTACGCCCCCTATT
GACGTCAATGACGGTAAATGGCCCGCCTGGCATTATGCCCAGTACATGACCTTATGGGACTTTCCTACTT
GGCAGTACATCTACGTATTAGTCATCGCTATTACCATGGTGATGCGGTTTTGGCAGTACATCAATGGGCG
TGGATAGCGGTTTGACTCACGGGGATTTCCAAGTCTCCACCCCATTGACGTCAATGGGAGTTTGTTTTGG
CACCAAAATCAACGGGACTTTCCAAAATGTCGTAACAACTCCGCCCCATTGACGCAAATGGGCGGTAGGC
GTGTACGGTGGGAGGTCTATATAAGCAGAGCTCTCTGGCTAACTAGAGAACCCACTGCTTACTGGCTTAT
CGAAATTAATACGACTCACTATAGGGAGACCCAAGCTGGCTAGCCGCCACCATGACCCTGCGACCTGGAA
CAATGCGGCTGGCCTGCATGTTCTCTTCCATCCTGCTGTTCGGAGCTGCAGGCCTCCTCCTCTTCATCAG
CCTGCAGGACCCTACGGAGCTCGCCCCCCAGCAGGTGCCAGGAATAAAGTTCAACATCAGGCCAAGGCAG
CCCCACCACGACCTCCCACCAGGCGGCTCCCAGGATGGTGACTTGAAGGAACCCACAGAGAGGGTCACTC
GGGACTTATCCAGTGGGGCCCCGAGGGGCCGCAACCTGCCAGCGCCTGACCAGCCTCAACCCCCGCTGCA
GAGGGGAACCCGTCTGCGGCTCCGCCAGCGCCGTCGCCGTCTGCTCATCAAGAAAATGCCAGCTGCGGCG
ACCATCCCGGCCAACAGCTCGGACGCGCCCTTCATCCGGCCGGGACCCGGGACGCTGGATGGCCGCTGGG
TCAGCCTGCACCGGAGCCAGCAGGAGCGCAAGCGGGTGATGCAGGAGGCCTGCGCCAAGTACCGGGCGAG
CAGCAGCCGCCGGGCCGTCACGCCCCGCCACGTGTCCCGTATCTTCGTGGAGGACCGCCACCGCGTGCTC
TACTGCGAGGTGCCCAAGGCCGGCTGCTCCAATTGGAAGCGGGTGCTCATGGTGCTGGCCGGCCTGGCCT
CGTCCACTGCCGACATCCAGCACAACACCGTCCACTATGGCAGCGCTCTCAAGCGCCTGGACACCTTCGA
CCGCCAGGGTATCTTGCACCGTCTCAGCACCTACACCAAGATGCTCTTTGTCCGCGAGCCCTTCGAGAGG
CTGGTGTCCGCCTTCCGCGACAAGTTTGAGCACCCCAACAGCTACTATCACCCGGTCTTCGGCAAGGCCA
TCCTGGCCCGGTACCGCGCCAATGCCTCTCGGGAGGCCCTGCGGACCGGCTCTGGGGTGCGTTTTCCCGA
GTTCGTCCAGTACCTGCTGGACGTGCACCGGCCCGTGGGGATGGACATTCACTGGGACCATGTCAGCCGG
CTCTGCAGCCCCTGCCTCATCGACTACGATTTCGTAGGCAAGTTCGAGAGCATGGAGGACGATGCCAACT
TCTTCCTGAGCCTCATCCGCGCGCCGCGGAACCTGACCTTCCCCCGGTTCAAGGACCGGCACTCGCAGGA
GGCGCGGACCACAGCGAGGATCGCCCACCAGTACTTCGCCCAACTCTCGGCCCTGCAAAGGCAGCGCACC
TACGACTTCTACTACATGGATTACCTGATGTTCAACTATTCCAAGCCCTTTGCAGATCTGTACGGATCCA
TGGACTACAAAGACCATGACGGTGATTATAAAGATCATGACATCGACTACAAAGACGATGACGACAAGTG
AATTCTCGACCTCGAGACAAATGGCAGTATTCATCCACAATTTTAAAAGAAAAGGGGGGATTGGGGGGTA
CAGTGCAGGGGAAAGAATAGTAGACATAATAGCAACAGACATACAAACTAAAGAATTACAAAAACAAATT
ACAAAAATTCAAAATTTTCGGGTTTATTACAGGGACAGCAGAGATCCACTTTGGCCGCGGCTCGAGGGGG
TTGGGGTTGCGCCTTTTCCAAGGCAGCCCTGGGTTTGCGCAGGGACGCGGCTGCTCTGGGCGTGGTTCCG
GGAAACGCAGCGGCGCCGACCCTGGGTCTCGCACATTCTTCACGTCCGTTCGCAGCGTCACCCGGATCTT
CGCCGCTACCCTTGTGGGCCCCCCGGCGACGCTTCCTGCTCCGCCCCTAAGTCGGGAAGGTTCCTTGCGG
TTCGCGGCGTGCCGGACGTGACAAACGGAAGCCGCACGTCTCACTAGTACCCTCGCAGACGGACAGCGCC
AGGGAGCAATGGCAGCGCGCCGACCGCGATGGGCTGTGGCCAATAGCGGCTGCTCAGCAGGGCGCGCCGA
GAGCAGCGGCCGGGAAGGGGCGGTGCGGGAGGCGGGGTGTGGGGCGGTAGTGTGGGCCCTGTTCCTGCCC
GCGCGGTGTTCCGCATTCTGCAAGCCTCCGGAGCGCACGTCGGCAGTCGGCTCCCTCGTTGACCGAATCA
CCGACCTCTCTCCCCAGGGGGATCCACCATGAAAAAGCCTGAACTCACCGCTACCTCTGTCGAGAAGTTT
CTGATCGAAAAGTTCGACAGCGTCTCCGACCTGATGCAGCTCTCCGAGGGCGAAGAATCTCGGGCTTTCA
GCTTCGATGTGGGAGGGCGTGGATATGTCCTGCGGGTGAATAGCTGCGCCGATGGTTTCTACAAAGATCG
CTATGTTTATCGGCACTTTGCATCCGCCGCTCTCCCTATTCCCGAAGTGCTTGACATTGGGGAGTTCAGC
GAGAGCCTGACCTATTGCATCTCCCGCCGTGCACAGGGTGTCACCTTGCAAGACCTGCCTGAAACCGAAC
TGCCCGCTGTTCTCCAGCCCGTCGCCGAGGCCATGGATGCCATCGCTGCCGCCGATCTTAGCCAGACCAG
CGGGTTCGGCCCATTCGGACCTCAAGGAATCGGTCAATACACTACATGGCGCGATTTCATCTGCGCTATT
GCTGATCCCCATGTGTATCACTGGCAAACTGTGATGGACGACACCGTCAGTGCCTCCGTCGCCCAGGCTC
TCGATGAGCTGATGCTTTGGGCCGAGGACTGCCCCGAAGTCCGGCACCTCGTGCACGCCGATTTCGGCTC
CAACAATGTCCTGACCGACAATGGCCGCATAACAGCCGTCATTGACTGGAGCGAGGCCATGTTCGGGGAT
TCCCAATACGAGGTCGCCAACATCTTCTTCTGGAGGCCCTGGTTGGCTTGTATGGAGCAGCAGACCCGCT
ACTTCGAGCGGAGGCATCCCGAGCTTGCAGGATCTCCTCGGCTCCGGGCTTATATGCTCCGCATTGGTCT
TGACCAACTCTATCAGAGCTTGGTTGACGGCAATTTCGATGATGCAGCTTGGGCTCAGGGTCGCTGCGAC
GCAATCGTCCGGTCCGGAGCCGGGACTGTCGGGCGTACACAAATCGCCCGCAGAAGCGCTGCCGTCTGGA
CCGATGGCTGTGTGGAAGTGCTCGCCGATAGTGGAAACAGACGCCCCAGCACTCGTCCTAGGGCAAAGGA
TCTGCAGTAATGAACGCGTTAAGTCGACAATCAACCTCTGGATTACAAAATTTGTGAAAGATTGACTGGT
ATTCTTAACTATGTTGCTCCTTTTACGCTATGTGGATACGCTGCTTTAATGCCTTTGTATCATGCTATTG
CTTCCCGTATGGCTTTCATTTTCTCCTCCTTGTATAAATCCTGGTTGCTGTCTCTTTATGAGGAGTTGTG
GCCCGTTGTCAGGCAACGTGGCGTGGTGTGCACTGTGTTTGCTGACGCAACCCCCACTGGTTGGGGCATT
GCCACCACCTGTCAGCTCCTTTCCGGGACTTTCGCTTTCCCCCTCCCTATTGCCACGGCGGAACTCATCG
CCGCCTGCCTTGCCCGCTGCTGGACAGGGGCTCGGCTGTTGGGCACTGACAATTCCGTGGTGTTGTCGGG
GAAATCATCGTCCTTTCCTTGGCTGCTCGCCTGTGTTGCCACCTGGATTCTGCGCGGGACGTCCTTCTGC
TACGTCCCTTCGGCCCTCAATCCAGCGGACCTTCCTTCCCGCGGCCTGCTGCCGGCTCTGCGGCCTCTTC
CGCGTCTTCGCCTTCGCCCTCAGACGAGTCGGATCTCCCTTTGGGCCGCCTCCCCGCGTCGACTTTAAGA
CCAATGACTTACAAGGCAGCTGTAGATCTTAGCCACTTTTTAAAAGAAAAGGGGGGACTGGAAGGGCTAA
TTCACTCCCAACGAAGACAAGATCTGCTTTTTGCTTGTACTGGGTCTCTCTGGTTAGACCAGATCTGAGC
CTGGGAGCTCTCTGGCTAACTAGGGAACCCACTGCTTAAGCCTCAATAAAGCTTGCCTTGAGTGCTTCAA
GTAGTGTGTGCCCGTCTGTTGTGTGACTCTGGTAACTAGAGATCCCTCAGACCCTTTTAGTCAGTGTGGA
AAATCTCTAGCAGTACGTATAGTAGTTCATGTCATCTTATTATTCAGTATTTATAACTTGCAAAGAAATG
AATATCAGAGAGTGAGAGGAACTTGTTTATTGCAGCTTATAATGGTTACAAATAAAGCAATAGCATCACA
AATTTCACAAATAAAGCATTTTTTTCACTGCATTCTAGTTGTGGTTTGTCCAAACTCATCAATGTATCTT
ATCATGTCTGGCTCTAGCTATCCCGCCCCTAACTCCGCCCATCCCGCCCCTAACTCCGCCCAGTTCCGCC
CATTCTCCGCCCCATGGCTGACTAATTTTTTTTATTTATGCAGAGGCCGAGGCCGCCTCGGCCTCTGAGC
TATTCCAGAAGTAGTGAGGAGGCTTTTTTGGAGGCCTAGGGACGTACCCAATTCGCCCTATAGTGAGTCG
TATTACGCGCGCTCACTGGCCGTCGTTTTACAACGTCGTGACTGGGAAAACCCTGGCGTTACCCAACTTA
ATCGCCTTGCAGCACATCCCCCTTTCGCCAGCTGGCGTAATAGCGAAGAGGCCCGCACCGATCGCCCTTC
CCAACAGTTGCGCAGCCTGAATGGCGAATGGG
[124 nt withheld, positions 5493-5616]
C
[91 nt withheld, positions 5618-5708]
A
[49 nt withheld, positions 5710-5758]
CCTTTGACGTTGGAGTCCACGTTCTTT
[37 nt withheld, positions 5786-5822]
ACCCTATCTCGGTCTATTCTTTTGATTTATAAGGGATTTTGCCGATTTCGGCCTATTGGTTAAAAAATGA
GCTGATTTAACAAAAATTTAACGCGAATTTTAACAAAATATTAACGCTTACAATTTAGGTGGCACTTTTC
GGGGAAATGTGCGCGGAACCCCTATTTGTTTATTTTTCTAAATACATTCAAATATGTATCCGCTCATGAG
ACAATAACCCTGATAAATGCTTCAATAATATTGAAAAAGGAAGAGTATGAGTATTCAACATTTCCGTGTC
GCCCTTATTCCCTTTTTTGCGGCATTTTGCCTTCCTGTTTTTGCTCACCCAGAAACGCTGGTGAAAGTAA
AAGATGCTGAAGATCAGTTGGGTGCACGAGTGGGTTACATCGAACTGGATCTCAACAGCGGTAAGATCCT
TGAGAGTTTTCGCCCCGAAGAACGTTTTCCAATGATGAGCACTTTTAAAGTTCTGCTATGTGGCGCGGTA
TTATCCCGTATTGACGCCGGGCAAGAGCAACTCGGTCGCCGCATACACTATTCTCAGAATGACTTGGTTG
AGTACTCACCAGTCACAGAAAAGCATCTTACGGATGGCATGACAGTAAGAGAATTATGCAGTGCTGCCAT
AACCATGAGTGATAACACTGCGGCCAACTTACTTCTGACAACGATCGGAGGACCGAAGGAGCTAACCGCT
TTTTTGCACAACATGGGGGATCATGTAACTCGCCTTGATCGTTGGGAACCGGAGCTGAATGAAGCCATAC
CAAACGACGAGCGTGACACCACGATGCCTGTAGCAATGGCAACAACGTTGCGAAAACTATTAACTGGCGA
ACTACTTACTCTAGCTTCCCGGCAACAATTAATAGACTGGATGGAGGCGGATAAAGTTGCAGGACCACTT
CTGCGCTCGGCCCTTCCGGCTGGCTGGTTTATTGCTGATAAATCTGGAGCCGGTGAGCGTGGGTCTCGCG
GTATCATTGCAGCACTGGGGCCAGATGGTAAGCCCTCCCGTATCGTAGTTATCTACACGACGGGGAGTCA
GGCAACTATGGATGAACGAAATAGACAGATCGCTGAGATAGGTGCCTCACTGATTAAGCATTGGTAACTG
TCAGACCAAGTTTACTCATATATACTTTAGATTGATTTAAAACTTCATTTTTAATTTAAAAGGATCTAGG
TGAAGATCCTTTTTGATAATCTCATGACCAAAATCCCTTAACGTGAGTTTTCGTTCCACTGAGCGTCAGA
CCCCGTAGAAAAGATCAAAGGATCTTCTTGAGATCCTTTTTTTCTGCGCGTAATCTGCTGCTTGCAAACA
AAAAAACCACCGCTACCAGCGGTGGTTTGTTTGCCGGATCAAGAGCTACCAACTCTTTTTCCGAAGGTAA
CTGGCTTCAGCAGAGCGCAGATACCAAATACTGTTCTTCTAGTGTAGCCGTAGTTAGGCCACCACTTCAA
GAACTCTGTAGCACCGCCTACATACCTCGCTCTGCTAATCCTGTTACCAGTGGCTGCTGCCAGTGGCGAT
AAGTCGTGTCTTACCGGGTTGGACTCAAGACGATAGTTACCGGATAAGGCGCAGCGGTCGGGCTGAACGG
GGGGTTCGTGCACACAGCCCAGCTTGGAGCGAACGACCTACACCGAACTGAGATACCTACAGCGTGAGCT
ATGAGAAAGCGCCACGCTTCCCGAAGGGAGAAAGGCGGACAGGTATCCGGTAAGCGGCAGGGTCGGAACA
GGAGAGCGCACGAGGGAGCTTCCAGGGGGAAACGCCTGGTATCTTTATAGTCCTGTCGGGTTTCGCCACC
TCTGACTTGAGCGTCGATTTTTGTGATGCTCGTCAGGGGGGCGGAGCCTATGGAAAAACGCCAGCAACGC
GGCCTTTTTACGGTTCCTGGCCTTTTGCTGGCCTTTTGCTCACATGTTCTTTCCTGCGTTATCCCCTGAT
TCTGTGGATAACCGTATTACCGCCTTTGAGTGAGCTGATACCGCTCGCCGCAGCCGAACGACCGAGCGCA
GCGAGTCAGTGAGCGAGGAAGCGGAAGAGCGCCCAATACGCAAACCGCCTCTCCCCGCGCGTTGGCCGAT
TCATTAATGCAGCTGGCACGACAGGTTTCCCGACTGGAAAGCGGGCAGTGAGCGCAACGCAATTAATGTG
AGTTAGCTCACTCATTAGGCACCCCAGGCTTTACACTTTATGCTTCCGGCTCGTATGTTGTGTGGAATTG
TGAGCGGATAACAATTTCACACAGGAAACAGCTATGACCATGATTACGCCAAGCGCGCAATTAACCCTCA
CTAAAGGGAACAAAAGCTGGAGCTGCAAGCTTAATGTAGTCTTATGCAATACTCTTGTAGTCTTGCAACA
TGGTAACGATGAGTTAGCAACATGCCTTACAAGGAGAGAAAAAGCACCGTGCATGCCGATTGGTGGAAGT
AAGGTGGTACGATCGTGCCTTATTAGGAAGGCAACAGACGGGTCTGACATGGATTGGACGAACCACTGAA
TTGCCGCATTGCAGAGATATTGTATTTAAGTGCCTAGCTCGATACATAAACGGGTCTCTCTGGTTAGACC
AGATCTGAGCCTGGGAGCTCTCTGGCTAACTAGGGAACCCACTGCTTAAGCCTCAATAAAGCTTGCCTTG
AGTGCTTCAAGTAGTGTGTGCCCGTCTGTTGTGTGACTCTGGTAACTAGAGATCCCTCAGACCCTTTTAG
TCAGTGTGGAAAATCTCTAGCAGTGGCGCCCGAACAGGGACTTGAAAGCGAAAGGGAAACCAGAGGAGCT
CTCTCGACGCAGGACTCGGCTTGCTGAAGCGCGCACGGCAAGAGGCGAGGGGCGGCGACTGGTGAGTACG
CCAAAAATTTTGACTAGCGGAGGCTAGAAGGAGAGAGATGGGTGCGAGAGCGTCAGTATTAAGCGGGGGA
GAATTAGATCGCGATGGGAAAAAATTCGGTTAAGGCCAGGGGGAAAGAAAAAATATAAATTAAAACATAT
AGTATGGGCAAGCAGGGAGCTAGAACGATTCGCAGTTAATCCTGGCCTGTTAGAAACATCAGAAGGCTGT
AGACAAATACTGGGACAGCTACAACCATCCCTTCAGACAGGATCAGAAGAACTTAGATCATTATATAATA
CAGTAGCAACCCTCTATTGTGTGCATCAAAGGATAGAGATAAAAGACACCAAGGAAGCTTTAGACAAGAT
AGAGGAAGAGCAAAACAAAAGTAAGACCACCGCACAGCAAGCGGCCGCTGATCTTCAGACCTGGAGGAGG
AGATATGAGGGACAATTGGAGAAGTGAATTATATAAATATAAAGTAGTAAAAATTGAACCATTAGGAGTA
GCACCCACCAAGGCAAAGAGAAGAGTGGTGCAGAGAGAAAAAAGAGCAGTGGGAATAGGAGCTTTGTTCC
TTGGGTTCTTGGGAGCAGCAGGAAGCACTATGGGCGCAGCGTCAATGACGCTGACGGTACAGGCCAGACA
ATTATTGTCTGGTATAGTGCAGCAGCAGAACAATTTGCTGAGGGCTATTGAGGCGCAACAGCATCTGTTG
CAACTCACAGTCTGGGGCATCAAGCAGCTCCAGGCAAGAATCCTGGCTGTGGAAAGATACCTAAAGGATC
AACAGCTCCTGGGGATTTGGGGTTGCTCTGGAAAACTCATTTGCACCACTGCTGTGCCTTGGAATGCTAG
TTGGAGTAATAAATCTCTGGAACAGATTTGGAATCACACGACCTGGATGGAGTGGGACAGAGAAATTAAC
AATTACACAAGCTTAATACACTCCTTAATTGAAGAATCGCAAAACCAGCAAGAAAAGAATGAACAAGAAT
TATTGGAATTAGATAAATGGGCAAGTTTGTGGAATTGGTTTAACATAACAAATTGGCTGTGGTATATAAA
ATTATTCATAATGATAGTAGGAGGCTTGGTAGGTTTAAGAATAGTTTTTGCTGTACTTTCTATAGTGAAT
AGAGTTAGGCAGGGATATTCACCATTATCGTTTCAGACCCACCTCCCAACCCCGAG
Features (pLannotate 1.2.2; 31 found; start..end, strand, type, name):
    295..598     +  enhancer       CMV enhancer: human cytomegalovirus immediate early enhancer
    599..802     +  promoter       CMV promoter: human cytomegalovirus (CMV) immediate early promoter
    798..831     +  LTR            5' LTR (truncated) (fragment): truncated 5' long terminal repeat (LTR) from HIV-1
    847..865     +  promoter       T7 promoter: promoter for bacteriophage T7 RNA polymerase
    892..2163    +  CDS            CHST8: CHST8_HUMAN - Experimental evidence at protein level: Swiss-Prot protein existence level 1. Catalyzes the transfer of sulfate to position 4 of non- reducing N-acetylgalactosamine (GalNAc) residues in both N-glycans and O-glycans. Required for biosynthesis of glycoprotein hormones lutropin and thyrotropin, by mediating sulfation of their carbohydrate structures. Only active against terminal GalNAcbeta1,GalNAcbeta. Not active toward chondroitin. From Homo sapiens (Human).
   2173..2222    +  CDS            3xFLAG (fragment): three tandem FLAG® epitope tags, followed by an enterokinase cleavage site
   2281..2398    +  misc_feature   cPPT/CTS: central polypurine tract and central termination sequence of HIV-1
   2447..2957    +  promoter       hPGK promoter: human phosphoglycerate kinase 1 promoter
   2969..3990    +  CDS            HygR (fragment): hygromycin B phosphotransferase confers resistance to hygromycin
   4019..4607    +  misc_feature   WPRE: woodchuck hepatitis virus posttranscriptional regulatory element
   4658..4677    +  misc_feature   cPPT/CTS (fragment): central polypurine tract and central termination sequence of HIV-1
   4679..4912    +  LTR            3' LTR (ΔU3): self-inactivating 3' long terminal repeat (LTR) from HIV-1
   4990..5111    +  polyA_signal   SV40 poly(A) signal: SV40 polyadenylation signal
   5151..5286    +  rep_origin     SV40 ori: SV40 origin of replication
   5307..5325    -  promoter       T7 promoter: promoter for bacteriophage T7 RNA polymerase
   5333..5488    +  CDS            lacZα (fragment): LacZα fragment of β-galactosidase; lacZ fragment
   5493..5921    +  rep_origin     f1 ori (sequence partly withheld): f1 bacteriophage origin of replication; arrow indicates direction of (+) strand synthesis
   5974..6078    +  promoter       AmpR promoter: bla
   6079..6939    +  CDS            AmpR: β-lactamase; bla; confers resistance to ampicillin, carbenicillin, and related antibiotics
   7110..7698    +  rep_origin     ori: high-copy-number ColE1/pMB1/pBR322/pUC origin of replication
   7881..7973    +  CDS            lacI (fragment): lac repressor; lacI; The lac repressor binds to the lac operator to inhibit transcription in E. coli. This inhibition can be relieved by adding lactose or isopropyl-β-D-thiogalactopyranoside (IPTG).
   7986..8007    +  protein_bind   CAP binding site: CAP binding activates transcription in the presence of cAMP. E. coli catabolite activator protein
   8022..8052    +  promoter       lac promoter: promoter for the E. coli lac operon
   8060..8076    +  protein_bind   lac operator: The lac repressor binds to the lac operator to inhibit transcription in E. coli. This inhibition can be relieved by adding lactose or isopropyl-β-D-thiogalactopyranoside (IPTG). lac repressor encoded by lacI
   8121..8139    +  promoter       T3 promoter: promoter for bacteriophage T3 RNA polymerase
   8167..8393    +  promoter       RSV promoter: Rous sarcoma virus enhancer/promoter
   8394..8574    +  LTR            5' LTR (truncated): truncated 5' long terminal repeat (LTR) from HIV-1
   8621..8746    +  misc_feature   HIV-1 Ψ: packaging signal of human immunodeficiency virus type 1
   8730..9093    +  CDS            HIV-1 gag (fragment): gag protein from human immunodeficiency virus 1; gag
   9239..9472    +  misc_feature   RRE: The Rev response element (RRE) of HIV-1 allows for Rev-dependent mRNA export from the nucleus to the cytoplasm.
   9849..81      +  CDS            Rev (fragment) (across the origin): human immunodeficiency virus 1 (HIV-1) Rev protein; rev; enhances nuclear export of unspliced and incompletely spliced viral mRNAs
