[The description below was written by a language model from this plasmid's Addgene catalogue record and pLannotate feature annotations shown in this document.]
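Description:
pLAS2w.Phyg-CHST8 is a lentiviral transfer plasmid for expressing wild-type human CHST8 (also known as GalNAc4ST or GALNAC4ST1) in mammalian cells, built on the pLAS2w.Phyg backbone from the National RNAi Core Facility at Academia Sinica. It is maintained in E. coli through a high-copy ColE1/pUC origin and β-lactamase (ampicillin resistance). The backbone also carries an f1 origin, an SV40 origin and leftover lac, T3 and T7 cloning-vector elements.

The viral genome is arranged as a third-generation, self-inactivating design. An RSV promoter fused to a truncated HIV-1 5′ LTR drives genomic RNA production in packaging cells, followed by the Ψ packaging signal with a partial gag fragment and the Rev response element for Rev-dependent nuclear export. The unit ends in a ΔU3 3′ LTR, which inactivates LTR promoter activity after integration, followed by an SV40 polyadenylation signal.

Inside this frame, the CMV enhancer/promoter drives the CHST8 coding sequence, cloned between NheI and EcoRI and fused at its C terminus to a backbone-encoded FLAG epitope, which the feature table annotates as a partial 3xFLAG match. CHST8 encodes a sulfotransferase that adds sulfate to position 4 of terminal GalNAc residues on N- and O-glycans. A cPPT/CTS element lies downstream of the insert, followed by a human PGK promoter driving hygromycin phosphotransferase for selection of transduced cells. A WPRE follows to enhance transcript expression.

The construct is suited to transient transfection or to producing lentivirus for stable, hygromycin-selected CHST8 overexpression with FLAG-based detection. The associated publication concerns CHST8 and the efficacy of cancer immunotherapy.
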