Addgene plasmid #232650: pLAS2w.Phyg-CHST8
Purpose: expresses CHST8 wild-type in mammalian cells
Depositing lab: Chen-Yang Shen. Depositing organization: Institute of Biomedical Sciences, Academia Sinica. Publication: Genetic insights into carbohydrate sulfotransferase 8 and its impact on the immunotherapy efficacy of cancer. Chou WC, Chen WT, Kuo CT, Chang YM, Lu YS, Li CW, Hung MC, Shen CY. Cell Rep. 2024 Jan 23;43(1):113641. doi: 10.1016/j.celrep.2023.113641. Epub 2023 Dec 30. PubMed 38165805.
Backbone
  Vector backbone: pLAS2w.Phyg
  Backbone manufacturer: National RNAi Core Facility at Academia Sinica
  Backbone size w/o insert (bp): 8564
  Vector type: Mammalian Expression, Lentiviral
  Selectable markers: Hygromycin
Growth in bacteria
  Bacterial resistance: Ampicillin, 100 μg/mL
  Growth temperature: 37°C
  Growth strain: NEB Stable
  Copy number: High Copy
Gene/Insert
  Gene/Insert name: CHST8 (alt names: GALNAC4ST1; GalNAc4ST)
  Species: H. sapiens (human)
  Insert size (bp): 1355
  Entrez Gene: CHST8 (a.k.a. GALNAC4ST1, GalNAc4ST, PSS3)
  Promoter: CMV
  Tag / fusion protein: Flag (C terminal on backbone)
  Cloning method: Restriction Enzyme; 5′ cloning site NheI (not destroyed); 3′ cloning site EcoRI (not destroyed)
  Sequencing primers: 5′ CMV Forward; 3′ ATTCTTTCCCCTGCACTGTAC
Terms and licenses: Academic/Nonprofit Terms; Industry Terms: Not Available to Industry
How to cite: pLAS2w.Phyg-CHST8 was a gift from Chen-Yang Shen (Addgene plasmid # 232650 ; http://n2t.net/addgene:232650 ; RRID:Addgene_232650)
